>Addgene plasmid #45554 | pCAGGS-Hoxa7 | addgene partial sequence | sequence record 66550 | pCAGGS5 5'-ggttcggcttctggcgtgtgacc-3'
GTTATGCCTTCTTCTTTTTCCTACAGCTCCTGGGCAACGTGCTGGTTATTGTGCTGTCTCATCATTTTGG
CAAAGAATTCCTCGAGGCCGCGGGAATTCGATTGCCATGAGCTCTTCGTATTATGTGAATGCGCTTTTTA
GCAAATATACGGCGGGGGCTTCTCTTTTCCAAAATGCGGAGCCTACTTCTTGCTCCTTTGCAAGCAACTC
CCAGAGAAGCGGCTATGGACCAGGCGCGGGTGCCTTCGCCTCCTCCATGCCCGGCTTGTACAATGTGAAC
AGTACCATATATCAAAGCCCGTTCTCTTCCGGATACAGCCTGGGCTCTGATGCCTACAACCTGCATTGTT
CCTCTTTTGATCAGAACATTCCCGTCCTCTGCAATGACCTAACCAAACCCAGCTGTGAGAAAGCGGAGGA
AAGCAACCTGCACAACCAGGCTGAGGCTAATTTCCGGATATACCCCTGGATGAGGTCTTCAGGTCCCGAT
AGGAAGCGAGGGCGCCAGACCTACACCCGCTACCAGACCCTGGAGCTGGAGAAGGAATTCCACTTCAATC
GCTATCTGACTCGGCGGCGGCGGATAGAGATCGCCCATGCCCTCTGCCTGACGGAGCGGCAGATCAAGAT
CTGGTTCCAGAACCGGCGGATGAAGTGGAAGAAGGAGCACAAGGAGGAGAGTTCCAGCACTCCGGCTCCC
AACGAGCCCACGTCAGCAGCAGCGTCTGTGGAGAAAGTGGAAGAAGATGAGGAAGAGGAGGACTAGAATC
ACTAGTGAATTCGCGGCCTCGAGGAATTCACTCCTCAGGTGCAGGCTGCCTATCAGAANGTGGTGGCTGG
TGTGGCCAATGCCCTGGCTCACAAATACCACTGAGATCTTTTTCCCTCTGCCAAAAATTATGGGGACATC
ATGAAGCCC
