[The description below was written by a language model from this plasmid's Addgene catalogue record.]
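Description:
pCAGGS-Hoxa7 is a vertebrate expression plasmid built on the pCAGGS backbone (about 4.8 kb without insert) that carries the chicken (Gallus gallus) Hoxa7 coding sequence as an insert of roughly 660 bp. The insert was placed by restriction cloning into an EcoRI site, with EcoRI retained at both the 5′ and 3′ junctions. It can therefore be excised with a single enzyme, but its orientation is not fixed by the cloning strategy. Expression is driven by the composite CMV / β-actin promoter typical of pCAGGS vectors, in which a cytomegalovirus immediate-early enhancer is joined to a β-actin promoter to give strong, broadly active transcription in vertebrate cells and embryonic tissues. The record lists no epitope tag, fluorescent reporter or IRES element, so the construct appears to express Hoxa7 alone. No feature table is supplied, so the polyadenylation signal, the bacterial origin and other backbone details are not documented here.

In bacteria the plasmid is maintained as a high-copy replicon under ampicillin selection. No selectable marker for eukaryotic cells is recorded, which fits transient expression rather than generation of stable lines.

Hoxa7 encodes a homeodomain transcription factor of the Hox family, which patterns cell identity along the rostrocaudal body axis. The associated publication concerns the genetic and functional modularity of Hox activities in specifying limb-innervating motor neurons. This suggests the plasmid was used for misexpression of Hoxa7 in the developing spinal cord to test its effect on motor neuron identity, although the record does not state the delivery method or experimental system.
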