Addgene plasmid #45554: pCAGGS-Hoxa7
Depositing lab: Jeremy Dasen. Depositing organization: NYU Grossman School of Medicine. Publication: Genetic and functional modularity of Hox activities in the specification of limb-innervating motor neurons. Lacombe J, Hanley O, Jung H, Philippidou P, Surmeli G, Grinstein J, Dasen JS. PLoS Genet. 2013 Jan;9(1):e1003184. doi: 10.1371/journal.pgen.1003184. Epub 2013 Jan 24. PubMed 23359544.
Backbone
  Vector backbone: pCAGGs
  Backbone size w/o insert (bp): 4800
Growth in bacteria
  Bacterial resistance: Ampicillin, 100 μg/mL
  Growth temperature: 37°C
  Growth strain: DH5alpha
  Copy number: High Copy
Gene/Insert
  Gene/Insert name: Hoxa7
  Species: G. gallus (chicken)
  Insert size (bp): 660
  Entrez Gene: HOXA7 (a.k.a. HOXA-7)
  Promoter: CMV / b-actin
  Cloning method: Restriction Enzyme; 5′ cloning site EcoRI (not destroyed); 3′ cloning site EcoRI (not destroyed)
  Sequencing primers: 5′ unknown; 3′ unknown
Terms and licenses: Academic/Nonprofit Terms; Industry Terms: Not Available to Industry
How to cite: pCAGGS-Hoxa7 was a gift from Jeremy Dasen (Addgene plasmid # 45554 ; http://n2t.net/addgene:45554 ; RRID:Addgene_45554)
